>Addgene plasmid #85173 | pBK-VRER-BE3 | depositor full sequence | sequence record 164326 | pBK-VRER-BE3 sequence 8532 bps
ATATGCCAAGTACGCCCCCTATTGACGTCAATGACGGTAAATGGCCCGCCTGGCATTATGCCCAGTACAT
GACCTTATGGGACTTTCCTACTTGGCAGTACATCTACGTATTAGTCATCGCTATTACCATGGTGATGCGG
TTTTGGCAGTACATCAATGGGCGTGGATAGCGGTTTGACTCACGGGGATTTCCAAGTCTCCACCCCATTG
ACGTCAATGGGAGTTTGTTTTGGCACCAAAATCAACGGGACTTTCCAAAATGTCGTAACAACTCCGCCCC
ATTGACGCAAATGGGCGGTAGGCGTGTACGGTGGGAGGTCTATATAAGCAGAGCTGGTTTAGTGAACCGT
CAGATCCGCTAGAGATCCGCGGCCGCTAATACGACTCACTATAGGGAGAGCCGCCACCATGAGCTCAGAG
ACTGGCCCAGTGGCTGTGGACCCCACATTGAGACGGCGGATCGAGCCCCATGAGTTTGAGGTATTCTTCG
ATCCGAGAGAGCTCCGCAAGGAGACCTGCCTGCTTTACGAAATTAATTGGGGGGGCCGGCACTCCATTTG
GCGACATACATCACAGAACACTAACAAGCACGTCGAAGTCAACTTCATCGAGAAGTTCACGACAGAAAGA
TATTTCTGTCCGAACACAAGGTGCAGCATTACCTGGTTTCTCAGCTGGAGCCCATGCGGCGAATGTAGTA
GGGCCATCACTGAATTCCTGTCAAGGTATCCCCACGTCACTCTGTTTATTTACATCGCAAGGCTGTACCA
CCACGCTGACCCCCGCAATCGACAAGGCCTGCGGGATTTGATCTCTTCAGGTGTGACTATCCAAATTATG
ACTGAGCAGGAGTCAGGATACTGCTGGAGAAACTTTGTGAATTATAGCCCGAGTAATGAAGCCCACTGGC
CTAGGTATCCCCATCTGTGGGTACGACTGTACGTTCTTGAACTGTACTGCATCATACTGGGCCTGCCTCC
TTGTCTCAACATTCTGAGAAGGAAGCAGCCACAGCTGACATTCTTTACCATCGCTCTTCAGTCTTGTCAT
TACCAGCGACTGCCCCCACACATTCTCTGGGCCACCGGGTTGAAAAGCGGCAGCGAGACTCCCGGGACCT
CAGAGTCCGCCACACCCGAAAGTGATAAAAAGTATTCTATTGGTTTAGCCATCGGCACTAATTCCGTTGG
ATGGGCTGTCATAACCGATGAATACAAAGTACCTTCAAAGAAATTTAAGGTGTTGGGGAACACAGACCGT
CATTCGATTAAAAAGAATCTTATCGGTGCCCTCCTATTCGATAGTGGCGAAACGGCAGAGGCGACTCGCC
TGAAACGAACCGCTCGGAGAAGGTATACACGTCGCAAGAACCGAATATGTTACTTACAAGAAATTTTTAG
CAATGAGATGGCCAAAGTTGACGATTCTTTCTTTCACCGTTTGGAAGAGTCCTTCCTTGTCGAAGAGGAC
AAGAAACATGAACGGCACCCCATCTTTGGAAACATAGTAGATGAGGTGGCATATCATGAAAAGTACCCAA
CGATTTATCACCTCAGAAAAAAGCTAGTTGACTCAACTGATAAAGCGGACCTGAGGTTAATCTACTTGGC
TCTTGCCCATATGATAAAGTTCCGTGGGCACTTTCTCATTGAGGGTGATCTAAATCCGGACAACTCGGAT
GTCGACAAACTGTTCATCCAGTTAGTACAAACCTATAATCAGTTGTTTGAAGAGAACCCTATAAATGCAA
GTGGCGTGGATGCGAAGGCTATTCTTAGCGCCCGCCTCTCTAAATCCCGACGGCTAGAAAACCTGATCGC
ACAATTACCCGGAGAGAAGAAAAATGGGTTGTTCGGTAACCTTATAGCGCTCTCACTAGGCCTGACACCA
AATTTTAAGTCGAACTTCGACTTAGCTGAAGATGCCAAATTGCAGCTTAGTAAGGACACGTACGATGACG
ATCTCGACAATCTACTGGCACAAATTGGAGATCAGTATGCGGACTTATTTTTGGCTGCCAAAAACCTTAG
CGATGCAATCCTCCTATCTGACATACTGAGAGTTAATACTGAGATTACCAAGGCGCCGTTATCCGCTTCA
ATGATCAAAAGGTACGATGAACATCACCAAGACTTGACACTTCTCAAGGCCCTAGTCCGTCAGCAACTGC
CTGAGAAATATAAGGAAATATTCTTTGATCAGTCGAAAAACGGGTACGCAGGTTATATTGACGGCGGAGC
GAGTCAAGAGGAATTCTACAAGTTTATCAAACCCATATTAGAGAAGATGGATGGGACGGAAGAGTTGCTT
GTAAAACTCAATCGCGAAGATCTACTGCGAAAGCAGCGGACTTTCGACAACGGTAGCATTCCACATCAAA
TCCACTTAGGCGAATTGCATGCTATACTTAGAAGGCAGGAGGATTTTTATCCGTTCCTCAAAGACAATCG
TGAAAAGATTGAGAAAATCCTAACCTTTCGCATACCTTACTATGTGGGACCCCTGGCCCGAGGGAACTCT
CGGTTCGCATGGATGACAAGAAAGTCCGAAGAAACGATTACTCCATGGAATTTTGAGGAAGTTGTCGATA
AAGGTGCGTCAGCTCAATCGTTCATCGAGAGGATGACCAACTTTGACAAGAATTTACCGAACGAAAAAGT
ATTGCCTAAGCACAGTTTACTTTACGAGTATTTCACAGTGTACAATGAACTCACGAAAGTTAAGTATGTC
ACTGAGGGCATGCGTAAACCCGCCTTTCTAAGCGGAGAACAGAAGAAAGCAATAGTAGATCTGTTATTCA
AGACCAACCGCAAAGTGACAGTTAAGCAATTGAAAGAGGACTACTTTAAGAAAATTGAATGCTTCGATTC
TGTCGAGATCTCCGGGGTAGAAGATCGATTTAATGCGTCACTTGGTACGTATCATGACCTCCTAAAGATA
ATTAAAGATAAGGACTTCCTGGATAACGAAGAGAATGAAGATATCTTAGAAGATATAGTGTTGACTCTTA
CCCTCTTTGAAGATCGGGAAATGATTGAGGAAAGACTAAAAACATACGCTCACCTGTTCGACGATAAGGT
TATGAAACAGTTAAAGAGGCGTCGCTATACGGGCTGGGGACGATTGTCGCGGAAACTTATCAACGGGATA
AGAGACAAGCAAAGTGGTAAAACTATTCTCGATTTTCTAAAGAGCGACGGCTTCGCCAATAGGAACTTTA
TGCAGCTGATCCATGATGACTCTTTAACCTTCAAAGAGGATATACAAAAGGCACAGGTTTCCGGACAAGG
GGACTCATTGCACGAACATATTGCGAATCTTGCTGGTTCGCCAGCCATCAAAAAGGGCATACTCCAGACA
GTCAAAGTAGTGGATGAGCTAGTTAAGGTCATGGGACGTCACAAACCGGAAAACATTGTAATCGAGATGG
CACGCGAAAATCAAACGACTCAGAAGGGGCAAAAAAACAGTCGAGAGCGGATGAAGAGAATAGAAGAGGG
TATTAAAGAACTGGGCAGCCAGATCTTAAAGGAGCATCCTGTGGAAAATACCCAATTGCAGAACGAGAAA
CTTTACCTCTATTACCTACAAAATGGAAGGGACATGTATGTTGATCAGGAACTGGACATAAACCGTTTAT
CTGATTACGACGTCGATCACATTGTACCCCAATCCTTTTTGAAGGACGATTCAATCGACAATAAAGTGCT
TACACGCTCGGATAAGAACCGAGGGAAAAGTGACAATGTTCCAAGCGAGGAAGTCGTAAAGAAAATGAAG
AACTATTGGCGGCAGCTCCTAAATGCGAAACTGATAACGCAAAGAAAGTTCGATAACTTAACTAAAGCTG
AGAGGGGTGGCTTGTCTGAACTTGACAAGGCCGGATTTATTAAACGTCAGCTCGTGGAAACCCGCCAAAT
CACAAAGCATGTTGCACAGATACTAGATTCCCGAATGAATACGAAATACGACGAGAACGATAAGCTGATT
CGGGAAGTCAAAGTAATCACTTTAAAGTCAAAATTGGTGTCGGACTTCAGAAAGGATTTTCAATTCTATA
AAGTTAGGGAGATAAATAACTACCACCATGCGCACGACGCTTATCTTAATGCCGTCGTAGGGACCGCACT
CATTAAGAAATACCCGAAGCTAGAAAGTGAGTTTGTGTATGGTGATTACAAAGTTTATGACGTCCGTAAG
ATGATCGCGAAAAGCGAACAGGAGATAGGCAAGGCTACAGCCAAATACTTCTTTTATTCTAACATTATGA
ATTTCTTTAAGACGGAAATCACTCTGGCAAACGGAGAGATACGCAAACGACCTTTAATTGAAACCAATGG
GGAGACAGGTGAAATCGTATGGGATAAGGGCCGGGACTTCGCGACGGTGAGAAAAGTTTTGTCCATGCCC
CAAGTCAACATAGTAAAGAAAACTGAGGTGCAGACCGGAGGGTTTTCAAAGGAATCGATTCTTCCAAAAA
GGAATAGTGATAAGCTCATCGCTCGTAAAAAGGACTGGGACCCGAAAAAGTACGGTGGCTTCGTGAGCCC
TACAGTTGCCTATTCTGTCCTAGTAGTGGCAAAAGTTGAGAAGGGAAAATCCAAGAAACTGAAGTCAGTC
AAAGAATTATTGGGGATAACGATTATGGAGCGCTCGTCTTTTGAAAAGAACCCCATCGACTTCCTTGAGG
CGAAAGGTTACAAGGAAGTAAAAAAGGATCTCATAATTAAACTACCAAAGTATAGTCTGTTTGAGTTAGA
AAATGGCCGAAAACGGATGTTGGCTAGCGCCAGAGAGCTTCAAAAGGGGAACGAACTCGCACTACCGTCT
AAATACGTGAATTTCCTGTATTTAGCGTCCCATTACGAGAAGTTGAAAGGTTCACCTGAAGATAACGAAC
AGAAGCAACTTTTTGTTGAGCAGCACAAACATTATCTCGACGAAATCATAGAGCAAATTTCGGAATTCAG
TAAGAGAGTCATCCTAGCTGATGCCAATCTGGACAAAGTATTAAGCGCATACAACAAGCACAGGGATAAA
CCCATACGTGAGCAGGCGGAAAATATTATCCATTTGTTTACTCTTACCAACCTCGGCGCTCCAGCCGCAT
TCAAGTATTTTGACACAACGATAGATCGCAAAGAGTACAGATCTACCAAGGAGGTGCTAGACGCGACACT
GATTCACCAATCCATCACGGGATTATATGAAACTCGGATAGATTTGTCACAGCTTGGGGGTGACTCTGGT
GGTTCTACTAATCTGTCAGATATTATTGAAAAGGAGACCGGTAAGCAACTGGTTATCCAGGAATCCATCC
TCATGCTCCCAGAGGAGGTGGAAGAAGTCATTGGGAACAAGCCGGAAAGCGATATACTCGTGCACACCGC
CTACGACGAGAGCACCGACGAGAATGTCATGCTTCTGACTAGCGACGCCCCTGAATACAAGCCTTGGGCT
CTGGTCATACAGGATAGCAACGGTGAGAACAAGATTAAGATGCTCTCTGGTGGTTCTCCCAAGAAGAAGA
GGAAAGTCTAACCGGTCATCATCACCATCACCATTGAGTTTAAACCCGCTGATCAGCCTCGACTGTGCCT
TCTAGTTGCCAGCCATCTGTTGTTTGCCCCTCCCCCGTGCCTTCCTTGACCCTGGAAGGTGCCACTCCCA
CTGTCCTTTCCTAATAAAATGAGGAAATTGCATCGCATTGTCTGAGTAGGTGTCATTCTATTCTGGGGGG
TGGGGTGGGGCAGGACAGCAAGGGGGAGGATTGGGAAGACAATAGCAGGCATGCTGGGGATGCGGTGGGC
TCTATGGCTTCTGAGGCGGAAAGAACCAGCTGGGGCTCGATACCGTCGACCTCTAGCTAGAGCTTGGCGT
AATCATGGTCATAGCTGTTTCCTGTGTGAAATTGTTATCCGCTCACAATTCCACACAACATACGAGCCGG
AAGCATAAAGTGTAAAGCCTAGGGTGCCTAATGAGTGAGCTAACTCACATTAATTGCGTTGCGCTCACTG
CCCGCTTTCCAGTCGGGAAACCTGTCGTGCCAGCTGCATTAATGAATCGGCCAACGCGCGGGGAGAGGCG
GTTTGCGTATTGGGCGCTCTTCCGCTTCCTCGCTCACTGACTCGCTGCGCTCGGTCGTTCGGCTGCGGCG
AGCGGTATCAGCTCACTCAAAGGCGGTAATACGGTTATCCACAGAATCAGGGGATAACGCAGGAAAGAAC
ATGTGAGCAAAAGGCCAGCAAAAGGCCAGGAACCGTAAAAAGGCCGCGTTGCTGGCGTTTTTCCATAGGC
TCCGCCCCCCTGACGAGCATCACAAAAATCGACGCTCAAGTCAGAGGTGGCGAAACCCGACAGGACTATA
AAGATACCAGGCGTTTCCCCCTGGAAGCTCCCTCGTGCGCTCTCCTGTTCCGACCCTGCCGCTTACCGGA
TACCTGTCCGCCTTTCTCCCTTCGGGAAGCGTGGCGCTTTCTCATAGCTCACGCTGTAGGTATCTCAGTT
CGGTGTAGGTCGTTCGCTCCAAGCTGGGCTGTGTGCACGAACCCCCCGTTCAGCCCGACCGCTGCGCCTT
ATCCGGTAACTATCGTCTTGAGTCCAACCCGGTAAGACACGACTTATCGCCACTGGCAGCAGCCACTGGT
AACAGGATTAGCAGAGCGAGGTATGTAGGCGGTGCTACAGAGTTCTTGAAGTGGTGGCCTAACTACGGCT
ACACTAGAAGAACAGTATTTGGTATCTGCGCTCTGCTGAAGCCAGTTACCTTCGGAAAAAGAGTTGGTAG
CTCTTGATCCGGCAAACAAACCACCGCTGGTAGCGGTGGTTTTTTTGTTTGCAAGCAGCAGATTACGCGC
AGAAAAAAAGGATCTCAAGAAGATCCTTTGATCTTTTCTACGGGGTCTGACGCTCAGTGGAACGAAAACT
CACGTTAAGGGATTTTGGTCATGAGATTATCAAAAAGGATCTTCACCTAGATCCTTTTAAATTAAAAATG
AAGTTTTAAATCAATCTAAAGTATATATGAGTAAACTTGGTCTGACAGTTACCAATGCTTAATCAGTGAG
GCACCTATCTCAGCGATCTGTCTATTTCGTTCATCCATAGTTGCCTGACTCCCCGTCGTGTAGATAACTA
CGATACGGGAGGGCTTACCATCTGGCCCCAGTGCTGCAATGATACCGCGAGACCCACGCTCACCGGCTCC
AGATTTATCAGCAATAAACCAGCCAGCCGGAAGGGCCGAGCGCAGAAGTGGTCCTGCAACTTTATCCGCC
TCCATCCAGTCTATTAATTGTTGCCGGGAAGCTAGAGTAAGTAGTTCGCCAGTTAATAGTTTGCGCAACG
TTGTTGCCATTGCTACAGGCATCGTGGTGTCACGCTCGTCGTTTGGTATGGCTTCATTCAGCTCCGGTTC
CCAACGATCAAGGCGAGTTACATGATCCCCCATGTTGTGCAAAAAAGCGGTTAGCTCCTTCGGTCCTCCG
ATCGTTGTCAGAAGTAAGTTGGCCGCAGTGTTATCACTCATGGTTATGGCAGCACTGCATAATTCTCTTA
CTGTCATGCCATCCGTAAGATGCTTTTCTGTGACTGGTGAGTACTCAACCAAGTCATTCTGAGAATAGTG
TATGCGGCGACCGAGTTGCTCTTGCCCGGCGTCAATACGGGATAATACCGCGCCACATAGCAGAACTTTA
AAAGTGCTCATCATTGGAAAACGTTCTTCGGGGCGAAAACTCTCAAGGATCTTACCGCTGTTGAGATCCA
GTTCGATGTAACCCACTCGTGCACCCAACTGATCTTCAGCATCTTTTACTTTCACCAGCGTTTCTGGGTG
AGCAAAAACAGGAAGGCAAAATGCCGCAAAAAAGGGAATAAGGGCGACACGGAAATGTTGAATACTCATA
CTCTTCCTTTTTCAATATTATTGAAGCATTTATCAGGGTTATTGTCTCATGAGCGGATACATATTTGAAT
GTATTTAGAAAAATAAACAAATAGGGGTTCCGCGCACATTTCCCCGAAAAGTGCCACCTGACGTCGACGG
ATCGGGAGATCGATCTCCCGATCCCCTAGGGTCGACTCTCAGTACAATCTGCTCTGATGCCGCATAGTTA
AGCCAGTATCTGCTCCCTGCTTGTGTGTTGGAGGTCGCTGAGTAGTGCGCGAGCAAAATTTAAGCTACAA
CAAGGCAAGGCTTGACCGACAATTGCATGAAGAATCTGCTTAGGGTTAGGCGTTTTGCGCTGCTTCGCGA
TGTACGGGCCAGATATACGCGTTGACATTGATTATTGACTAGTTATTAATAGTAATCAATTACGGGGTCA
TTAGTTCATAGCCCATATATGGAGTTCCGCGTTACATAACTTACGGTAAATGGCCCGCCTGGCTGACCGC
CCAACGACCCCCGCCCATTGACGTCAATAATGACGTATGTTCCCATAGTAACGCCAATAGGGACTTTCCA
TTGACGTCAATGGGTGGAGTATTTACGGTAAACTGCCCACTTGGCAGTACATCAAGTGTATC
Features (pLannotate 1.2.2; 18 found; start..end, strand, type, name):
    132..335     +  promoter       CMV promoter: human cytomegalovirus (CMV) immediate early promoter
    377..395     +  promoter       T7 promoter: promoter for bacteriophage T7 RNA polymerase
    409..1095    +  CDS            Apobec1: ABEC1_RAT - Experimental evidence at protein level: Swiss-Prot protein existence level 1. Catalytic component of the apolipoprotein B mRNA editing enzyme complex which is responsible for the postranscriptional editing of a CAA codon for Gln to a UAA codon for stop in the APOB mRNA. May also play a role in the epigenetic regulation of gene expression by participating in DNA demethylation. From Rattus norvegicus (Rat).
   1096..1143    +  CDS            ABE(7.10) (fragment): adenine base editor comprising wild-type E. coli TadA fused to the evolved TadA*(7.10) mutant (Gaudelli et al., 2017)
   1144..5244    +  CDS            Cas9 VRER: Streptococcus pyogenes Cas9 endonuclease with the D1135V/G1218R/R1335E/T1337R mutations has an altered recognition specificity for the protospacer adjacent motif (PAM) (Kleinstiver et al., 2015)
   5257..5505    +  CDS            UGI: UNGI_BPPB2 - Experimental evidence at protein level: Swiss-Prot protein existence level 1. This protein binds specifically and reversibly to the host uracil-DNA glycosylase, preventing removal of uracil residues from PBS2 DNA by the host uracil-excision repair system. From Bacillus phage PBS2 (Bacteriophage PBS2).
   5593..5817    +  polyA_signal   bGH poly(A) signal: bovine growth hormone polyadenylation signal
   5821..5842    +  promoter       SV40 promoter (fragment): SV40 enhancer and early promoter
   5847..5863    +  misc_feature   MCS (fragment): pBluescript multiple cloning site
   5912..5928    -  protein_bind   lac operator: The lac repressor binds to the lac operator to inhibit transcription in E. coli. This inhibition can be relieved by adding lactose or isopropyl-β-D-thiogalactopyranoside (IPTG). lac repressor encoded by lacI
   5936..5966    -  promoter       lac promoter: promoter for the E. coli lac operon
   5981..6002    -  protein_bind   CAP binding site: CAP binding activates transcription in the presence of cAMP. E. coli catabolite activator protein
   6015..6107    -  CDS            lacI (fragment): lac repressor; lacI; The lac repressor binds to the lac operator to inhibit transcription in E. coli. This inhibition can be relieved by adding lactose or isopropyl-β-D-thiogalactopyranoside (IPTG).
   6290..6878    -  rep_origin     ori: high-copy-number ColE1/pMB1/pBR322/pUC origin of replication
   7049..7909    -  CDS            AmpR: β-lactamase; bla; confers resistance to ampicillin, carbenicillin, and related antibiotics
   7910..8014    -  promoter       AmpR promoter: bla
   8085..8129    -  misc_feature   bom (fragment): basis of mobility region from pBR322
   8284..131     +  enhancer       CMV enhancer (across the origin): human cytomegalovirus immediate early enhancer
