[The description below was written by a language model from this plasmid's Addgene catalogue record and pLannotate feature annotations shown in this document.]
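Description:
pBK-VRER-BE3 is an 8.5 kb mammalian expression plasmid built on a CMV-driven backbone and carrying a third-generation cytidine base editor with altered PAM specificity. It is propagated in E. coli as a high-copy plasmid through a ColE1/pUC-type origin and selected with ampicillin via the β-lactamase gene. The backbone also retains small remnants of lac regulatory elements, a pBluescript polylinker and a bom fragment. No mammalian selection marker is annotated, which fits transient transfection use.

The roughly 5.1 kb insert is a single open reading frame transcribed from the human CMV immediate-early enhancer and promoter and terminated by the bovine growth hormone polyadenylation signal. A T7 promoter lies just upstream of the coding sequence. The fusion reads rat APOBEC1 cytidine deaminase, an XTEN linker, Streptococcus pyogenes Cas9 nickase of the VRER variant, the phage PBS2 uracil glycosylase inhibitor (UGI), and a C-terminal nuclear localization signal. The short segment between the deaminase and Cas9 that the automated annotation labels as an adenine base editor fragment most likely corresponds to this shared linker, not to any TadA sequence. The NLS is named in the catalogue entry but not separately annotated.

In this design, a guide RNA supplied separately directs the Cas9 nickase to its target. APOBEC1 then deaminates cytosines to uracil in the displaced strand, UGI blocks uracil excision, and nicking of the unedited strand biases repair toward a C-to-T outcome. The VRER mutations (D1135V/G1218R/R1335E/T1337R) change PAM recognition, extending base editing to sites that the standard enzyme cannot reach.
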