Addgene plasmid #85173: pBK-VRER-BE3
Purpose: Expresses VRER-BE3 in mammalian cells
Depositing lab: David Liu. Depositing organization: Harvard University. Publication: Increasing the genome-targeting scope and precision of base editing with engineered Cas9-cytidine deaminase fusions. Kim YB, Komor AC, Levy JM, Packer MS, Zhao KT, Liu DR. Nat Biotechnol. 2017 Feb 13. doi: 10.1038/nbt.3803. PubMed 28191901.
Backbone
  Vector backbone: CMV
  Backbone manufacturer: origene
  Backbone size w/o insert (bp): 3399
  Total vector size (bp): 8532
  Vector type: Mammalian Expression
Growth in bacteria
  Bacterial resistance: Ampicillin, 100 μg/mL
  Growth temperature: 37°C
  Growth strain: DH5alpha
  Copy number: High Copy
Gene/Insert
  Gene/Insert name: VRER-BE3 (alt name: rAPOBEC1-XTEN-VRERCas9n-UGI-NLS)
  Species: R. norvegicus (rat); S. pyogenes
  Insert size (bp): 5133
  Promoter: CMV
  Cloning method: Ligation Independent Cloning
  Sequencing primers: 5′ CMV; 3′ TGGTTCTTTCCGCCTCAGAAGC
Resource information
  A portion of this plasmid was derived from a plasmid made by: Cloned from Addgene #73021 and Addgene #65773
Terms and licenses: Academic/Nonprofit Terms; Industry Terms: Not Available to Industry
How to cite: pBK-VRER-BE3 was a gift from David Liu (Addgene plasmid # 85173 ; http://n2t.net/addgene:85173 ; RRID:Addgene_85173)
