>Addgene plasmid #85173 | pBK-VRER-BE3 | addgene partial sequence | sequence record 168071 | CMV-F 5'-CGCAAATGGGCGGTAGGCGTG-3'
AGCAGAGCTGGTTTAGTGAACCGTCAGATCCGCTAGAGATCCGCGGCCGCTAATACGACTCACTATAGGG
AGAGCCGCCACCATGAGCTCAGAGACTGGCCCAGTGGCTGTGGACCCCACATTGAGACGGCGGATCGAGC
CCCATGAGTTTGAGGTATTCTTCGATCCGAGAGAGCTCCGCAAGGAGACCTGCCTGCTTTACGAAATTAA
TTGGGGGGGCCGGCACTCCATTTGGCGACATACATCACAGAACACTAACAAGCACGTCGAAGTCAACTTC
ATCGAGAAGTTCACGACAGAAAGATATTTCTGTCCGAACACAAGGTGCAGCATTACCTGGTTTCTCAGCT
GGAGCCCATGCGGCGAATGTAGTAGGGCCATCACTGAATTCCTGTCAAGGTATCCCCACGTCACTCTGTT
TATTTACATCGCAAGGCTGTACCACCACGCTGACCCCCGCAATCGACAAGGCCTGCGGGATTTGATCTCT
TCAGGTGTGACTATCCAAATTATGACTGAGCAGGAGTCAGGATACTGCTGGAGAAACTTTGTGAATTATA
GCCCGAGTAATGAAGCCCACTGGCCTAGGTATCCCCATCTGTGGGTACGACTGTACGTTCTTGAACTGTA
CTGCATCATACTGGGCCTGCCTCCTTGTCTCAACATTCTGAGAAGGAAGCAGCCACAGCTGACATTCTTT
ACCATCGCTCTTCAGTCTTGTCATTACCAGCGACTGCCCCCACACATTCTCTGGGCCACCGGGTTGAAAA
GCGGCAGCGAGACTCCCGGGACCTCAGAGTCCGCCACACCCGAAAGTGATAAAAAGTATTCTATTGGTTT
AGCCATCGGCACTAATTCCGTTGGATGGGCTGTCATAACCGATGAATACAA
