>Addgene plasmid #85173 | pBK-VRER-BE3 | addgene partial sequence | sequence record 168073 | BGH-rev 5'-TAGAAGGCACAGTCGAGG-3'
ATGGTGATGGTGATGATGACCGGTTAGACTTTCCTCTTCTTCTTGGGAGAACCACCAGAGAGCATCTTAA
TCTTGTTCTCACCGTTGCTATCCTGTATGACCAGAGCCCAAGGCTTGTATTCAGGGGCGTCGCTAGTCAG
AAGCATGACATTCTCGTCGGTGCTCTCGTCGTAGGCGGTGTGCACGAGTATATCGCTTTCCGGCTTGTTC
CCAATGACTTCTTCCACCTCCTCTGGGAGCATGAGGATGGATTCCTGGATAACCAGTTGCTTACCGGTCT
CCTTTTCAATAATATCTGACAGATTAGTAGAACCACCAGAGTCACCCCCAAGCTGTGACAAATCTATCCG
AGTTTCATATAATCCCGTGATGGATTGGTGAATCAGTGTCGCGTCTAGCACCTCCTTGGTAGATCTGTAC
TCTTTGCGATCTATCGTTGTGTCAAAATACTTGAATGCGGCTGGAGCGCCGAGGTTGGTAAGAGTAAACA
AATGGATAATATTTTCCGCCTGCTCACGTATGGGTTTATCCCTGTGCTTGTTGTATGCGCTTAATACTTT
GTCCAGATTGGCATCAGCTAGGATGACTCTCTTACTGAATTCCGAAATTTGCTCTATGATTTCGTCGAGA
TAATGTTTGTGCTGCTCAACAAAAAGTTGCTTCTGTTCGTTATCTTCAGGTGAACCTTTCAACTTCTCGT
AATGGGACGCTAAATACAGGAAATTCACGTATTTAGACGGTAGTGCGAGTTCGTTCCCCTTTTGAAGCTC
TCTGGCGCTAGCCAACATCCGTTTTCGGCCATTTTCTAACTCAAACAGACTATACTTTGGTAGTTTAATT
ATGAGATCCTTTTTTACTTCCTTGTAACCTTTCGCCTCAAGGAAGTCGATGGGGTTCTTTTCAAAAGACG
AGCGCTCCATAATCGTTATCCCCAATAATTCTTTGACTGACTTCAGTTTCTTGGATTTTCCCTTCTCAAC
TTTTGCCACTACTAGGAC
